>Addgene plasmid #59800 | pCAG-Chimeric_Butterfly_CY_1.0 | depositor full sequence | sequence record 94401 | pCAG-Chimeric_Butterfly_CY_1.0 sequence 6794 bps
GTCGACATTGATTATTGACTAGTTATTAATAGTAATCAATTACGGGGTCATTAGTTCATAGCCCATATAT
GGAGTTCCGCGTTACATAACTTACGGTAAATGGCCCGCCTGGCTGACCGCCCAACGACCCCCGCCCATTG
ACGTCAATAATGACGTATGTTCCCATAGTAACGCCAATAGGGACTTTCCATTGACGTCAATGGGTGGACT
ATTTACGGTAAACTGCCCACTTGGCAGTACATCAAGTGTATCATATGCCAAGTACGCCCCCTATTGACGT
CAATGACGGTAAATGGCCCGCCTGGCATTATGCCCAGTACATGACCTTATGGGACTTTCCTACTTGGCAG
TACATCTACGTATTAGTCATCGCTATTACCATGGGTCGAGGTGAGCCCCACGTTCTGCTTCACTCTCCCC
ATCTCCCCCCCCTCCCCACCCCCAATTTTGTATTTATTTATTTTTTAATTATTTTGTGCAGCGATGGGGG
CGGGGGGGGGGGGGGCGCGCGCCAGGCGGGGCGGGGCGGGGCGAGGGGCGGGGCGGGGCGAGGCGGAGAG
GTGCGGCGGCAGCCAATCAGAGCGGCGCGCTCCGAAAGTTTCCTTTTATGGCGAGGCGGCGGCGGCGGCG
GCCCTATAAAAAGCGAAGCGCGCGGCGGGCGGGAGTCGCTGCGTTGCCTTCGCCCCGTGCCCCGCTCCGC
GCCGCCTCGCGCCGCCCGCCCCGGCTCTGACTGACCGCGTTACTCCCACAGGTGAGCGGGCGGGACGGCC
CTTCTCCTCCGGGCTGTAATTAGCGCTTGGTTTAATGACGGCTCGTTTCTTTTCTGTGGCTGCGTGAAAG
CCTTAAAGGGCTCCGGGAGGGCCCTTTGTGCGGGGGGGAGCGGCTCGGGGGGTGCGTGCGTGTGTGTGTG
CGTGGGGAGCGCCGCGTGCGGCCCGCGCTGCCCGGCGGCTGTGAGCGCTGCGGGCGCGGCGCGGGGCTTT
GTGCGCTCCGCGTGTGCGCGAGGGGAGCGCGGCCGGGGGCGGTGCCCCGCGGTGCGGGGGGGCTGCGAGG
GGAACAAAGGCTGCGTGCGGGGTGTGTGCGTGGGGGGGTGAGCAGGGGGTGTGGGCGCGGCGGTCGGGCT
GTAACCCCCCCCTGCACCCCCCTCCCCGAGTTGCTGAGCACGGCCCGGCTTCGGGTGCGGGGCTCCGTAC
GGGGCGTGGCGCGGGGCTCGCCGTGCCGGGCGGGGGGTGGCGGCAGGTGGGGGTGCCGGGCGGGGCGGGG
CCGCCTCGGGCCGGGGAGGGCTCGGGGGAGGGGCGCGGCGGCCCCCGGAGCGCCGGCGGCTGTCGAGGCG
CGGCGAGCCGCAGCCATTGCCTTTTATGGTAATCGTGCGAGAGGGCGCAGGGACTTCCTTTGTCCCAAAT
CTGTGCGGAGCCGAAATCTGGGAGGCGCCGCCGCACCCCCTCTAGCGGGCGCGGGGCGAAGCGGTGCGGC
GCCGGCAGGAAGGAAATGGGCGGGGAGGGCCTTCGTGCGTCGCCGCGCCGCCGTCCCCTTCTCCCTCTCC
AGCCTCGGGGCTGTCCGCGGGGGGACGGCTGCCTTCGGGGGGGACGGGGCAGGGCGGGGTTCGGCTTCTG
GCGTGTGACCGGCGGCTCTAGAGCCTCTGCTAACCATGTTCATGCCTTCTTCTTTTTCCTACAGCTCCTG
GGCAACGTGCTGGTTATTGTGCTGTCTCATCATTTTGGCAAAGAATTCGCTAGCGCCACCATGGTGAGCA
AGGGCGAGGAGCTGTTCACCGGGGTGGTGCCCATCCTGGTCGAGCTGGACGGCGACGTAAACGGCCACAA
GTTCAGCGTGTCCGGCGAGGGCGAGGGCGATGCCACCTACGGCAAGCTGACCCTGAAGTTCATCTGCACC
ACCGGCAAGCTGCCCGTGCCCTGGCCCACCCTCGTGACCACCTTCGGCTACGGCCTGATGTGCTTCGCGC
GCTACCCCGACCACATGAAGCAGCACGACTTCTTCAAGTCCGCCATGCCCGAAGGCTACGTCCAGGAGCG
CACCATCTTCTTCAAGGACGACGGCAACTACAAGACCCGCGCCGAGGTGAAGTTCGAGGGCGACACCCTG
GTGAACCGCATCGAGCTGAAGGGCATCGACTTCAAGGAGGACGGCAACATCCTGGGGCACAAGCTGGAGT
ACAACTACAACAGCCACAACGTCTATATCATGGCCGACAAGCAGAAGAACGGCATCAAGGTGAACTTCAA
GATCCGCCACAACATCGAGGACGGCAGCGTGCAGCTCGCCGACCACTACCAGCAGAACACCCCCATCGGC
GACGGCCCCGTGCTGCTGCCCGACAACCACTACCTGAGCTACCAGTCCGCCCTGAGCAAAGACCCCAACG
AGAAGCGCGATCACATGGTCCTGCTGGAGTTCGTGACCGCCGCCGGGATCACTCTCGGCATGGACGAGCT
GTACAAGGAGGAACGAATAGATATACCCGAGATATCAGGTCTATGGTGGGGCGAGAATGAACATGGAGTG
GACGATGGGAGAATGGAGATACCTACTACTGGTGTAGGTCGCGTCCAGTTTCGTGTCCGAGCAGTGATTG
ATCATCTAGGGATGCGAGTCTTTGGAGTCTTCCTAATTTTCTTGGACATCATCCTCATGATCATTGATCT
CAGTCTTCCAGGAAAAAGTGAATCTTCACAATCCTTTTATGACGGGATGGCTTTGGCTCTTTCTTGTTAT
TTCATGCTGGATTTAGGATTAAGGATATTTGCCTACGGGCCCAAGAATTTCTTCACCAACCCCTGGGAGG
TTGCTGATGGTTTGATTATCGTTGTCACATTCGTCGTCACGATATTTTACACTGTGTTAGATGAATACGT
GCAAGAAACAGGAGCCGATGGTTTGGGGCAGTTGGTTGTGTTGGCCCGTTTGCTGCGTATCTTCAAGCTG
ACCCGCCACTTCGTGGGCCACCAACAAATGAAGGCTTCCTCGAGAAGAACAATATCACAGAACAAGCGTC
GAAAGGGCGAGGAGCTGTTCACCGGGGTGGTGCCCATCCTGGTCGAGCTGGACGGCGACGTAAACGGCCA
CAAGTTCAGCGTGTCCGGCGAGGGCGAGGGCGATGCCACCTACGGCAAGCTGACCCTGAAGTTCATCTGC
ACCACCGGCAAGCTGCCCGTGCCCTGGCCCACCCTCGTGACCACCCTGACCTGGGGCGTGCAGTGCTTCG
CCCGCTACCCCGACCACATGAAGCAGCACGACTTCTTCAAGTCCGCCATGCCCGAAGGCTACGTCCAGGA
GCGCACCATCTTCTTCAAGGACGACGGCAACTACAAGACCCGCGCCGAGGTGAAGTTCGAGGGCGACACC
CTGGTGAACCGCATCGAGCTGAAGGGCATCGACTTCAAGGAGGACGGCAACATCCTGGGGCACAAGCTGG
AGTACAACGCCATCAGCGACAACGTCTATATCACCGCCGACAAGCAGAAGAACGGCATCAAGGCCAACTT
CAAGATCCGCCACAACATCGAGGACGGCAGCGTGCAGCTCGCCGACCACTACCAGCAGAACACCCCCATC
GGCGACGGCCCCGTGCTGCTGCCCGACAACCACTACCTGAGCACCCAGTCCAAGCTGAGCAAAGACCCCA
ACGAGAAGCGCGATCACATGGTCCTGCTGGAGTTCGTGACCGCCGCCGGGATCACTCTCGGCATGGACGA
GCTGTACAAGTAAAAGCTTAAGGCGGCCGCACTCCTCAGGTGCAGGCTGCCTATCAGAAGGTGGTGGCTG
GTGTGGCCAATGCCCTGGCTCACAAATACCACTGAGATCTTTTTCCCTCTGCCAAAAATTATGGGGACAT
CATGAAGCCCCTTGAGCATCTGACTTCTGGCTAATAAAGGAAATTTATTTTCATTGCAATAGTGTGTTGG
AATTTTTTGTGTCTCTCACTCGGAAGGACATATGGGAGGGCAAATCATTTAAAACATCAGAATGAGTATT
TGGTTTAGAGTTTGGCAACATATGCCATATGCTGGCTGCCATGAACAAAGGTGGCTATAAAGAGGTCATC
AGTATATGAAACAGCCCCCTGCTGTCCATTCCTTATTCCATAGAAAAGCCTTGACTTGAGGTTAGATTTT
TTTTATATTTTGTTTTGTGTTATTTTTTTCTTTAACATCCCTAAAATTTTCCTTACATGTTTTACTAGCC
AGATTTTTCCTCCTCTCCTGACTACTCCCAGTCATAGCTGTCCCTCTTCTCTTATGAAGATCCCTCGACC
TGCAGCCCAAGCTTGGCGTAATCATGGTCATAGCTGTTTCCTGTGTGAAATTGTTATCCGCTCACAATTC
CACACAACATACGAGCCGGAAGCATAAAGTGTAAAGCCTGGGGTGCCTAATGAGTGAGCTAACTCACATT
AATTGCGTTGCGCTCACTGCCCGCTTTCCAGTCGGGAAACCTGTCGTGCCAGCGGATCCGCATCTCAATT
AGTCAGCAACCATAGTCCCGCCCCTAACTCCGCCCATCCCGCCCCTAACTCCGCCCAGTTCCGCCCATTC
TCCGCCCCATGGCTGACTAATTTTTTTTATTTATGCAGAGGCCGAGGCCGCCTCGGCCTCTGAGCTATTC
CAGAAGTAGTGAGGAGGCTTTTTTGGAGGCCTAGGCTTTTGCAAAAAGCTAACTTGTTTATTGCAGCTTA
TAATGGTTACAAATAAAGCAATAGCATCACAAATTTCACAAATAAAGCATTTTTTTCACTGCATTCTAGT
TGTGGTTTGTCCAAACTCATCAATGTATCTTATCATGTCTGGATCCGCTGCATTAATGAATCGGCCAACG
CGCGGGGAGAGGCGGTTTGCGTATTGGGCGCTCTTCCGCTTCCTCGCTCACTGACTCGCTGCGCTCGGTC
GTTCGGCTGCGGCGAGCGGTATCAGCTCACTCAAAGGCGGTAATACGGTTATCCACAGAATCAGGGGATA
ACGCAGGAAAGAACATGTGAGCAAAAGGCCAGCAAAAGGCCAGGAACCGTAAAAAGGCCGCGTTGCTGGC
GTTTTTCCATAGGCTCCGCCCCCCTGACGAGCATCACAAAAATCGACGCTCAAGTCAGAGGTGGCGAAAC
CCGACAGGACTATAAAGATACCAGGCGTTTCCCCCTGGAAGCTCCCTCGTGCGCTCTCCTGTTCCGACCC
TGCCGCTTACCGGATACCTGTCCGCCTTTCTCCCTTCGGGAAGCGTGGCGCTTTCTCAATGCTCACGCTG
TAGGTATCTCAGTTCGGTGTAGGTCGTTCGCTCCAAGCTGGGCTGTGTGCACGAACCCCCCGTTCAGCCC
GACCGCTGCGCCTTATCCGGTAACTATCGTCTTGAGTCCAACCCGGTAAGACACGACTTATCGCCACTGG
CAGCAGCCACTGGTAACAGGATTAGCAGAGCGAGGTATGTAGGCGGTGCTACAGAGTTCTTGAAGTGGTG
GCCTAACTACGGCTACACTAGAAGGACAGTATTTGGTATCTGCGCTCTGCTGAAGCCAGTTACCTTCGGA
AAAAGAGTTGGTAGCTCTTGATCCGGCAAACAAACCACCGCTGGTAGCGGTGGTTTTTTTGTTTGCAAGC
AGCAGATTACGCGCAGAAAAAAAGGATCTCAAGAAGATCCTTTGATCTTTTCTACGGGGTCTGACGCTCA
GTGGAACGAAAACTCACGTTAAGGGATTTTGGTCATGAGATTATCAAAAAGGATCTTCACCTAGATCCTT
TTAAATTAAAAATGAAGTTTTAAATCAATCTAAAGTATATATGAGTAAACTTGGTCTGACAGTTACCAAT
GCTTAATCAGTGAGGCACCTATCTCAGCGATCTGTCTATTTCGTTCATCCATAGTTGCCTGACTCCCCGT
CGTGTAGATAACTACGATACGGGAGGGCTTACCATCTGGCCCCAGTGCTGCAATGATACCGCGAGACCCA
CGCTCACCGGCTCCAGATTTATCAGCAATAAACCAGCCAGCCGGAAGGGCCGAGCGCAGAAGTGGTCCTG
CAACTTTATCCGCCTCCATCCAGTCTATTAATTGTTGCCGGGAAGCTAGAGTAAGTAGTTCGCCAGTTAA
TAGTTTGCGCAACGTTGTTGCCATTGCTACAGGCATCGTGGTGTCACGCTCGTCGTTTGGTATGGCTTCA
TTCAGCTCCGGTTCCCAACGATCAAGGCGAGTTACATGATCCCCCATGTTGTGCAAAAAAGCGGTTAGCT
CCTTCGGTCCTCCGATCGTTGTCAGAAGTAAGTTGGCCGCAGTGTTATCACTCATGGTTATGGCAGCACT
GCATAATTCTCTTACTGTCATGCCATCCGTAAGATGCTTTTCTGTGACTGGTGAGTACTCAACCAAGTCA
TTCTGAGAATAGTGTATGCGGCGACCGAGTTGCTCTTGCCCGGCGTCAATACGGGATAATACCGCGCCAC
ATAGCAGAACTTTAAAAGTGCTCATCATTGGAAAACGTTCTTCGGGGCGAAAACTCTCAAGGATCTTACC
GCTGTTGAGATCCAGTTCGATGTAACCCACTCGTGCACCCAACTGATCTTCAGCATCTTTTACTTTCACC
AGCGTTTCTGGGTGAGCAAAAACAGGAAGGCAAAATGCCGCAAAAAAGGGAATAAGGGCGACACGGAAAT
GTTGAATACTCATACTCTTCCTTTTTCAATATTATTGAAGCATTTATCAGGGTTATTGTCTCATGAGCGG
ATACATATTTGAATGTATTTAGAAAAATAAACAAATAGGGGTTCCGCGCACATTTCCCCGAAAAGTGCCA
CCTG
Features (pLannotate 1.2.2; 19 found; start..end, strand, type, name):
      4..383     +  enhancer       CMV enhancer: human cytomegalovirus immediate early enhancer
    386..661     +  promoter       chicken β-actin promoter: No description available
    662..1674    +  intron         chimeric intron: chimera between introns from chicken β-actin and rabbit β-globin
   1672..1728    +  CDS            HBB (fragment): HBB_LEPEU - Experimental evidence at protein level: Swiss-Prot protein existence level 1. Involved in oxygen transport from the lung to the various peripheral tissues. From Lepus europaeus (European hare).
   1741..2457    +  CDS            Citrine: Citrine is a basic (constitutively fluorescent) yellow fluorescent protein published in 2001, derived from Aequorea victoria. It has moderate acid sensitivity.
   3013..3723    +  CDS            mCerulean: enhanced monomeric variant of CFP (Rizzo et al., 2004) mammalian codon-optimized
   3741..3812    +  CDS            HBB (fragment): HBB_PONPY - Experimental evidence at transcript level: Swiss-Prot protein existence level 2. Involved in oxygen transport from the lung to the various peripheral tissues. From Pongo pygmaeus (Bornean orangutan).
   3883..3938    +  polyA_signal   β-globin poly(A) signal: rabbit β-globin polyadenylation signal (Gil and Proudfoot, 1987)
   4321..4337    -  protein_bind   lac operator: The lac repressor binds to the lac operator to inhibit transcription in E. coli. This inhibition can be relieved by adding lactose or isopropyl-β-D-thiogalactopyranoside (IPTG). lac repressor encoded by lacI
   4345..4375    -  promoter       lac promoter: promoter for the E. coli lac operon
   4390..4411    -  protein_bind   CAP binding site: CAP binding activates transcription in the presence of cAMP. E. coli catabolite activator protein
   4424..4463    -  CDS            lacI (fragment): lac repressor; lacI; The lac repressor binds to the lac operator to inhibit transcription in E. coli. This inhibition can be relieved by adding lactose or isopropyl-β-D-thiogalactopyranoside (IPTG).
   4470..4492    +  promoter       SV40 promoter (fragment): SV40 enhancer and early promoter
   4516..4651    +  rep_origin     SV40 ori: SV40 origin of replication
   4671..4805    +  polyA_signal   SV40 poly(A) signal: SV40 polyadenylation signal
   4807..4861    -  CDS            lacI (fragment): lac repressor; lacI; The lac repressor binds to the lac operator to inhibit transcription in E. coli. This inhibition can be relieved by adding lactose or isopropyl-β-D-thiogalactopyranoside (IPTG).
   5044..5632    -  rep_origin     ori: high-copy-number ColE1/pMB1/pBR322/pUC origin of replication
   5803..6663    -  CDS            AmpR: β-lactamase; bla; confers resistance to ampicillin, carbenicillin, and related antibiotics
   6664..6768    -  promoter       AmpR promoter: bla
