[The description below was written by a language model from this plasmid's Addgene catalogue record and pLannotate feature annotations shown in this document.]
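Description:
pCAG-Chimeric_Butterfly_CY_1.0 is a 6.8 kb mammalian expression plasmid built on a custom pCAG backbone that encodes a genetically encoded fluorescent voltage indicator of the VSFP (voltage-sensitive fluorescent protein) family. It is maintained in E. coli through a high-copy ColE1/pUC-type origin and selected with ampicillin via the β-lactamase gene and its native promoter. The backbone also carries remnants of lac regulatory sequences, an SV40 origin of replication (which can support episomal amplification in cells expressing large T antigen) and an SV40 polyadenylation signal. No mammalian selection marker is annotated.

The roughly 2 kb synthetic insert, cloned between NheI and AflII sites, is driven by the CAG promoter, annotated here as its three parts: the CMV immediate-early enhancer, the chicken β-actin promoter and a chimeric β-actin/β-globin intron. Together these give strong, broadly active expression in mammalian cells. Transcripts terminate at a rabbit β-globin polyadenylation signal; the short HBB fragments flagged on either side of the insert are most likely globin-derived backbone sequence rather than part of the sensor.

Within the insert, the annotation identifies Citrine (yellow) upstream and mCerulean (cyan) downstream, separated by about 550 bp of unannotated sequence. This gap presumably corresponds to the chimeric voltage-sensing domain named in the associated publication, although the record does not detail its composition. Flanking the sensing domain with two fluorescent proteins is the "Butterfly" arrangement, in which voltage-dependent conformational changes are expected to alter FRET between the cyan donor and yellow acceptor, giving a ratiometric optical readout. The construct is intended for optical monitoring of membrane potential in transfected mammalian cells.
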