Addgene plasmid #59800: pCAG-Chimeric_Butterfly_CY_1.0
Purpose: Genetically encoded fluorescent voltage indicator
Depositing lab: Thomas Knopfel. Depositing organization: RIKEN Center for Brain Science. Publication: Exploration of genetically encoded voltage indicators based on a chimeric voltage sensing domain. Mishina Y, Mutoh H, Song C, Knopfel T. Front Mol Neurosci. 2014 Sep 29;7:78. doi: 10.3389/fnmol.2014.00078. eCollection 2014. PubMed 25324718.
Backbone
  Vector backbone: pCAG
  Backbone manufacturer: Custom
  Backbone size w/o insert (bp): 4796
  Total vector size (bp): 6794
  Vector type: Mammalian Expression
Growth in bacteria
  Bacterial resistance: Ampicillin, 100 μg/mL
  Growth temperature: 37°C
  Growth strain: DH5alpha
  Copy number: High Copy
Gene/Insert
  Gene/Insert name: Cyan-Yellow Chimeric Butterfly Voltage Sensitive Fluorescent Protein (alt name: VSFP)
  Species: Synthetic
  Insert size (bp): 1983
  Promoter: CAG
  Cloning method: Restriction Enzyme; 5′ cloning site NheI (unknown if destroyed); 3′ cloning site AflII (unknown if destroyed)
  Sequencing primers: 5′ ttcggcttctggcgtgtgacc; 3′ tagccagaagtcagatgctcaagG
Terms and licenses: Academic/Nonprofit Terms; Industry Terms: Not Available to Industry
How to cite: pCAG-Chimeric_Butterfly_CY_1.0 was a gift from Thomas Knopfel (Addgene plasmid # 59800 ; http://n2t.net/addgene:59800 ; RRID:Addgene_59800)
