>Addgene plasmid #59800 | pCAG-Chimeric_Butterfly_CY_1.0 | addgene partial sequence | sequence record 100757 | Bglob-pA-R 5'-ttttggcagagggaaaaaga-3'
GCATTGGCCACACCAGCCACCACCTTCTGATAGGCAGCCTGCACCTGAGGAGTGCGGCCGCCTTAAGCTT
TTACTTGTACAGCTCGTCCATGCCGAGAGTGATCCCGGCGGCGGTCACGAACTCCAGCAGGACCATGTGA
TCGCGCTTCTCGTTGGGGTCTTTGCTCAGCTTGGACTGGGTGCTCAGGTAGTGGTTGTCGGGCAGCAGCA
CGGGGCCGTCGCCGATGGGGGTGTTCTGCTGGTAGTGGTCGGCGAGCTGCACGCTGCCGTCCTCGATGTT
GTGGCGGATCTTGAAGTTGGCCTTGATGCCGTTCTTCTGCTTGTCGGCGGTGATATAGACGTTGTCGCTG
ATGGCGTTGTACTCCAGCTTGTGCCCCAGGATGTTGCCGTCCTCCTTGAAGTCGATGCCCTTCAGCTCGA
TGCGGTTCACCAGGGTGTCGCCCTCGAACTTCACCTCGGCGCGGGTCTTGTAGTTGCCGTCGTCCTTGAA
GAAGATGGTGCGCTCCTGGACGTAGCCTTCGGGCATGGCGGACTTGAAGAAGTCGTGCTGCTTCATGTGG
TCGGGGTAGCGGGCGAAGCACTGCACGCCCCAGGTCAGGGTGGTCACGAGGGTGGGCCAGGGCACGGGCA
GCTTGCCGGTGGTGCAGATGAACTTCAGGGTCAGCTTGCCGTAGGTGGCATCGCCCTCGCCCTCGCCGGA
CACGCTGAACTTGTGGCCGTTTACGTCGCCGTCCAGCTCGACCAGGATGGGCACCACCCCGGTGAACAGC
TCCTCGCCCTTTCGACGCTTGTTCTGTGATATTGTTCTTCTCGAGGAAGC
