>Addgene plasmid #59800 | pCAG-Chimeric_Butterfly_CY_1.0 | addgene partial sequence | sequence record 100758 | pCAG-F 5'-GCAACGTGCTGGTTATTGTG-3'
GCGCCACCATGGTGAGCAAGGGCGAGGAGCTGTTCACCGGGGTGGTGCCCATCCTGGTCGAGCTGGACGG
CGACGTAAACGGCCACAAGTTCAGCGTGTCCGGCGAGGGCGAGGGCGATGCCACCTACGGCAAGCTGACC
CTGAAGTTCATCTGCACCACCGGCAAGCTGCCCGTGCCCTGGCCCACCCTCGTGACCACCTTCGGCTACG
GCCTGATGTGCTTCGCGCGCTACCCCGACCACATGAAGCAGCACGACTTCTTCAAGTCCGCCATGCCCGA
AGGCTACGTCCAGGAGCGCACCATCTTCTTCAAGGACGACGGCAACTACAAGACCCGCGCCGAGGTGAAG
TTCGAGGGCGACACCCTGGTGAACCGCATCGAGCTGAAGGGCATCGACTTCAAGGAGGACGGCAACATCC
TGGGGCACAAGCTGGAGTACAACTACAACAGCCACAACGTCTATATCATGGCCGACAAGCAGAAGAACGG
CATCAAGGTGAACTTCAAGATCCGCCACAACATCGAGGACGGCAGCGTGCAGCTCGCCGACCACTACCAG
CAGAACACCCCCATCGGCGACGGCCCCGTGCTGCTGCCCGACAACCACTACCTGAGCTACCAGTCCGCCC
TGAGCAAAGACCCCAACGAGAAGCGCGATCACATGGTCCTGCTGGAGTTCGTGACCGCCGCCGGGATCAC
TCTCGGCATGGACGAGCTGTACAAGGAGGAACGAATAGATATACCCGAGATATCAGGTCTATGGTGGGG
